>Addgene plasmid #15568 | GPD 25QDProGFP p416 | addgene partial sequence | sequence record 22133 | EGFP-N 5'-CGTCGCCGTCCAGCTCGACCAG-3'
CCGGTGACGCTCCTCGCCCTTGCTCACCAGGGATCCCCCGGGCTGCAGTTGTTGCTGTTGCTGCTGTTGT
TGCTGTTGCTGCTGTTGTTGCTGTTGCTGCTGTTGTTGCTGTTGCTGCTGTTGGAAGCTTTTGAGGGACT
CGAAGGCCTTCATCAGCTTTTCCAGGGTCGCCATGGCGGTCGACCTCGAGGGGGGGCCCGGTACGATCCA
CTAGTTCTAGAATCCGTCGAAACTAAGTTCTGGTGTTTTAAAACTAAAAAAAAGACTAACTATAAAAGTA
GAATTTAAGAAGTTTAAGAAATAGATTTACAGAATTACAATCAATACCTACCGTCTTTATATACTTATTA
GTCAAGTAGGGGAATAATTTCAGGGAACTGGTTTCAACCTTTTTTTTCAGCTTTTTCCAAATCAGAGAGA
GCAGAAGGTAATAGAAGGTGTAAGAAAATGAGATAGATACATGCGTGGGTCAATTGCCTTGTGTCATCAT
TTACTCCAGGCAGGTTGCATCACTCCATTGAGGTTGTGCCCGTTTTTTGCCTGTTTGTGCCCCTGTTCTC
TGTAGTTGCGCTAAGAGAATGGACCTATGAACTGANGGTTGGTGAAGAAAACAATATTTTGGTGCTGGGA
TTCTTTTTTTTTCTGGATGCCAGCTTAANAAGCGGGCTCCATTATATTTAGTGGATGCCAGGAATAAACT
GTTCACCCAGACACCTACGATGTTATATATTCTGTGTAACCCGCCCCCTATTTTGGGCATGTACGG
