[The description below was written by a language model from this plasmid's Addgene catalogue record.]
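Description:
GPD 25QDProGFP p416 is a yeast expression plasmid built on the p416 GPD backbone (about 5.8 kb without insert). The p416 series are centromeric (CEN/ARS) shuttle vectors, so the plasmid is maintained at low copy in Saccharomyces cerevisiae. It is selected there through the URA3 auxotrophic marker. In E. coli it is propagated under ampicillin selection, and the record also lists it as low copy in bacteria. No feature table is provided, so the exact positions of elements and the boundaries of the insert are not documented here.

The payload is a fragment of human huntingtin (HTT) carrying a 25-glutamine tract, which falls in the normal, non-pathogenic length range. The proline-rich region that normally follows the polyglutamine stretch has been deleted. GFP is fused to the C terminus of this fragment, allowing the protein's localisation and aggregation state to be followed by fluorescence. As the backbone name and the GPD promoter sequencing primer indicate, expression is driven by the strong constitutive yeast GPD (glyceraldehyde-3-phosphate dehydrogenase) promoter. The record does not state the precise extent of the HTT fragment or whether other tags are present.

The construct belongs to a set made to test how sequences flanking the polyglutamine tract influence polyglutamine toxicity in yeast. Given its short 25Q tract, it most plausibly serves as a non-expanded comparison for longer-repeat versions that lack the same proline-rich region, although the record does not spell out this role.
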