Addgene plasmid #15568: GPD 25QDProGFP p416
Depositing lab: Susan Lindquist. Depositing organization: Whitehead Institute for Biomedical Research. Publication: Flanking sequences profoundly alter polyglutamine toxicity in yeast. Duennwald ML, Jagadish S, Muchowski PJ, Lindquist S. Proc Natl Acad Sci U S A. 2006 Jul 18. 103(29):11045-50. 10.1073/pnas.0604547103 PubMed 16832050.
Backbone
  Vector backbone: p416 GPD
  Backbone size w/o insert (bp): 5800
  Vector type: Yeast Expression
  Selectable markers: URA3
Growth in bacteria
  Bacterial resistance: Ampicillin, 100 μg/mL
  Growth temperature: 37°C
  Growth strain: DH5alpha
  Copy number: Low Copy
Gene/Insert
  Gene/Insert name: htt 25Q Delta Pro (alt name: htt 25Q)
  Species: H. sapiens (human)
  Mutation: Proline-rich region removed
  GenBank ID: NM_002111
  Entrez Gene: HTT (a.k.a. HD, IT15, LOMARS)
  Tag / fusion protein: GFP (C terminal on insert)
  Cloning method: Restriction Enzyme
  Sequencing primers: 5′ GPDpro-F; 3′ EGFP-N
Terms and licenses: Academic/Nonprofit Terms; Industry Terms: Not Available to Industry
Depositor comments: Figure 2, III in article. Lindquist lab number: 7536
How to cite: GPD 25QDProGFP p416 was a gift from Susan Lindquist (Addgene plasmid # 15568 ; http://n2t.net/addgene:15568 ; RRID:Addgene_15568)
